>Addgene plasmid #22434 | pGL2 enhancer- F4 LUC | addgene partial sequence | sequence record 28445 | 22434 with eNOSprom-R2 5'-CCCACCCTGTCATTCAGTG
TCAGCAGAGAGACTAGGGCTGAGGCAGGGTACCTCCCGGGTTATGTTAGCTCAGTTACAGTACCATAAGA
TACATTGATGAGTTTGGACAAACCACAACTAGAATGCAGTGAAAAAAATGCTTTATTTGTGAAATTTGTG
ATGCTATTGCTTTATTTGTAACCATTATAAGCTGCAATAAACAAGTTAACAACAACAATTGCATTCATTT
TATGTTTCAGGTTCAGGGGGAGGTGTGGGAGGTTTTTTAAAGCAAGTAAAACCTCCACGTACCTTAATAT
TACTTACTTATCATGGTAGCTTGGGCTGGCGTAATAGCGAAGAGGCCCGCACCGATCGCCCTTCCCAACA
GTTGCGCAGCCTGAATGGCGAATGGCAAATTGTAAGCGTTAATATTTTGTTAAAATTCGCGTTAAATTTT
TGTTAAATCAGCTCATTTTTTAACCAATAGGCCGAAATCGGCAAAATCCCTTATAAATCAAAAGAATAGA
CCGAGATAGGGT
[37 nt withheld, positions 503-539]
AAAGAACGTGGACTCCAACGTCAAAGG
[49 nt withheld, positions 567-615]
T
[91 nt withheld, positions 617-707]
G
[124 nt withheld, positions 709-832]
CAGGTGGCACTTTTCGGGGAAATGTGCGCGGAACCCCTATTTGTTTATTTTTCTAAATACATTCAAATAT
GTATCCGCTCA
