>Addgene plasmid #22434 | pGL2 enhancer- F4 LUC | addgene partial sequence | sequence record 28446 | 22434 with with eNOSprom-F 5'-gggaggtgaaggagagaacc
GGTCACTGAGAGTGTGGGCTGCCATCCCCTGCTACAGAAACGGTGCTCACCTTCTGCCCAACCCTCCAGG
GAAAGGCACACAGGGGTGAGGCCGAAGGCCCTTCCGTCTGGTGCCACATCACAGAAGGACCTTTATGACC
CCCTGGTGGCTCTACCCTGCCACTCCCCAATGCCCCAGCCCCCATGCTGCAGCCCCAGGGCTCTGCTGGA
CACCTGGGCTCCCACTTATCAGCCTCAGTCCTCACAGCGGAACCCAGGCGTCCGGCCCCCCACCCTTCAG
GCCAGCGGGCGTGGAGCTGAGGCTTTAGAGCCTCCCAGCCGGGCTTGTTCCTGTCCCATTGTGTATGGGA
TAGGGGCGGGGCGAGGGCCAGCACTGGAGAGCCCCCTCCCACTGCCCCCTCCTCTCGGTCCCCTCCCTCT
TCCTAAGGAAAAGGCCAGGGCTCTGCTGGAGCAGGCAGCAGAGTGGACGCACAGTAACATCTCGAGATCT
AAGTAAGCTTGGCATTCCGGTACTGTTGGTAAAATGGAAGACGCCAAAAACATAAAGAAAGGCCCGGCGC
CATTCTATCCTCTAGAGGATGGAACCGCTGGAGAGCAACTGCATAAGGCTATGAAGAGATACGCCCTGGT
TCCTGGAACAATTGCTTTTACAGATGCACATATCGAGGTGAACATCACGTACGCGGAATACTTCGAAATG
TCCGTTCGGTTGGCAGAAGCTATGAAACGATATGGGCTGAATACAAATCACAGAATCGTCGTATGCAGTG
AAAACTCTC
