>Addgene plasmid #22434 | pGL2 enhancer- F4 LUC | addgene partial sequence | sequence record 28447 | 22434 with LucNRev
AATGGCGCCGGGCCTTTCTTTATGTTTTTGGCGTCTTCCATTTTACCAACAGTACCGGAATGCCAAGCTT
ACTTAGATCTCGAGATGTTACTGTGCGTCCACTCTGCTGCCTGCTCCAGCAGAGCCCTGGCCTTTTCCTT
AGGAAGAGGGAGGGGACCGAGAGGAGGGGGCAGTGGGAGGGGGCTCTCCAGTGCTGGCCCTCGCCCCGCC
CCTATCCCATACACAATGGGACAGGAACAAGCCCGGCTGGGAGGCTCTAAAGCCTCAGCTCCACGCCCGC
TGGCCTGAAGGGTGGGGGGCCGGACGCCTGGGTTCCGCTGTGAGGACTGAGGCTGATAAGTGGGAGCCCA
GGTGTCCAGCAGAGCCCTGGGGCTGCAGCATGGGGGCTGGGGCATTGGGGAGTGGCAGGGTAGAGCCACC
AGGGGGTCATAAAGGTCCTTCTGTGATGTGGCACCAGACGGAAGGGCCTTCGGCCTCACCCCTGTGTGCC
TTTCCCTGGAGGGTTGGGCAGAAGGTGAGCACCGTTTCTGTAGCAGGGGATGGCAGCCCACACTCTCAGT
GACCACAGGGACCTCTAGGGTCATGCAGGTTCTCTCCTTCACCTCCCCCCATACATACAAGAACTCCTGG
ATCCCCACCCTTGAGTCCTTTTGGGTTCTTGGGGATAGAGGCCCAGCAAGGATGTAGTGACTTTTTGTCC
TTGAGTCTGACATTAGGGT
