[The description below was written by a language model from this plasmid's Addgene catalogue record.]
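Description:
pGL2 enhancer- F4 LUC is a mammalian luciferase reporter plasmid built on the pGL2 enhancer backbone (about 5.9 kb without insert). It is propagated in E. coli under ampicillin selection; the record lists its copy number as unknown and provides no feature table, so the origin of replication and other backbone elements are not itemised. In general, pGL2-series enhancer vectors carry a firefly luciferase coding region with no promoter of their own, plus a viral enhancer placed elsewhere in the plasmid. Luciferase output therefore depends on promoter activity supplied by the cloned fragment, while the enhancer boosts weak signals.

The insert, named F4, is an approximately 800 bp human genomic fragment cloned between KpnI and XhoI sites, both of which are retained, upstream of the luciferase gene. The catalogue describes luciferase as a C-terminal fusion on the backbone, but for a promoter fragment this is best read as the reporter lying downstream of the insert rather than as a protein fusion. The associated publication is a functional analysis of the human endothelial nitric oxide synthase (eNOS) promoter, so F4 appears to be one of a series of eNOS 5′-flanking fragments; its exact boundaries relative to the transcription start site are not given in the record.

The construct is suited to transient transfection of mammalian cells, such as endothelial cells, to measure basal eNOS promoter activity by luciferase assay. Compared with related deletion or mutant constructs, it helps map regulatory elements, including the Sp1 and GATA factor sites that the linked study identifies as necessary for basal transcription.
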