Addgene plasmid #22434: pGL2 enhancer- F4 LUC
Depositing lab: William Sessa. Depositing organization: Yale University. Publication: Functional analysis of the human endothelial nitric oxide synthase promoter. Sp1 and GATA factors are necessary for basal transcription in endothelial cells. Zhang R, Min W, Sessa WC. J Biol Chem. 1995 Jun 23. 270(25):15320-6. 10.1074/jbc.270.25.15320 PubMed 7541039.
Backbone
  Vector backbone: pGL2 enhancer
  Backbone size w/o insert (bp): 5854
  Vector type: Mammalian Expression, Luciferase
Growth in bacteria
  Bacterial resistance: Ampicillin, 100 μg/mL
  Growth temperature: 37°C
  Growth strain: DH5alpha
  Copy number: Unknown
Gene/Insert
  Gene/Insert name: F4
  Species: H. sapiens (human)
  Insert size (bp): 800
  GenBank ID: AF387340
  Entrez Gene: LOC110973015
  Tag / fusion protein: luciferase reporter gene (C terminal on backbone)
  Cloning method: Restriction Enzyme; 5′ cloning site KpnI (not destroyed); 3′ cloning site XhoI (not destroyed)
  Sequencing primers: 5′ see article
Terms and licenses: Academic/Nonprofit Terms; Industry Terms: Not Available to Industry
How to cite: pGL2 enhancer- F4 LUC was a gift from William Sessa (Addgene plasmid # 22434 ; http://n2t.net/addgene:22434 ; RRID:Addgene_22434)
